>Addgene plasmid #140839 | pBz15_Strep_Rubisco | addgene full sequence | sequence record 300546 | Addgene NGS Result
TAATACGACTCACTATAGGGACACCACAACGGTTTCCCTCTAGAAATAATTTTGTTTAACTTTAAGAAGG
AGATATACCATGTCCGCAGTTAAAAAGTATAGTGCTGGTGTAAAAGAATACCGGCAGACCTATTGGATGC
CGGAATACACACCGTTGGATTCCGACATCCTTGCATGCTTCAAAATCACCCCACAACCGGGTGTTGATCG
CGAAGAAGCCGCAGCCGCGGTTGCAGCAGAATCTTCAACCGGCACATGGACCACCGTGTGGACCGATTTG
CTGACCGACATGGACTACTACAAAGGCCGTGCCTATCGCATTGAAGACGTACCCGGTGACGATGCGGCAT
TCTATGCCTTTATCGCCTACCCAATCGACCTGTTCGAAGAAGGGTCAGTTGTTAACGTGTTTACCTCACT
GGTTGGTAACGTGTTCGGCTTCAAAGCGGTACGCGGCCTGCGTCTGGAAGATGTTCGCTTCCCACTCGCC
TACGTTAAAACCTGTGGCGGCCCACCGCACGGTATTCAAGTCGAACGCGACAAGATGAACAAATATGGTC
GCCCACTGTTGGGTTGCACCATCAAGCCAAAACTTGGTTTGTCTGCGAAAAACTACGGCCGTGCCGTATA
CGAGTGCCTCCGTGGCGGCCTCGACTTCACTAAAGATGATGAAAACATCAATTCTCAGCCGTTCATGCGC
TGGCGCGATCGCTTCTTGTTCGTACAAGACGCGACCGAAACTGCTGAAGCCCAAACCGGCGAACGCAAAG
GCCATTACCTCAACGTAACGGCGCCAACTCCTGAAGAAATGTACAAGCGCGCAGAATTCGCCAAAGAAAT
TGGCGCGCCAATCATTATGCACGACTACATCACCGGTGGCTTCACGGCCAACACTGGCTTGGCCAAGTGG
TGTCAAGACAACGGCGTACTGCTGCACATCCACCGTGCGATGCATGCGGTTATCGACCGTAACCCGAACC
ACGGTATTCACTTCCGTGTTCTGACCAAGATTCTGCGTTTGTCGGGTGGCGATCACCTGCACACCGGTAC
CGTTGTCGGCAAACTGGAAGGCGACCGTGCCTCTACTCTGGGCTGGATTGATTTGCTCCGCGAATCGTTT
ATCCCTGAAGATCGCTCGCGCGGTATCTTCTTCGATCAAGACTGGGGTTCAATGCCAGGCGTATTCGCTG
TGGCCTCTGGTGGTATTCACGTATGGCACATGCCTGCGCTGGTTAACATCTTTGGTGACGACTCTGTCCT
CCAATTCGGTGGCGGTACGCTGGGTCATCCATGGGGCAACGCTGCCGGTGCTGCTGCCAACCGTGTTGCT
CTGGAAGCCTGCGTAGAAGCGCGTAACCAAGGCCGCGATATCGAAAAAGAAGGCAAAGAAATTCTGACTG
CTGCTGCACAGCACAGCCCAGAACTGAAGATTGCCATGGAAACTTGGAAAGAGATCAAATTCGAATTTGA
CACTGTCGACAAACTCGACACTCAAAATCGTTGGAGCCACCCGCAGTTCGAAAAGTGATCCCTCGTACCA
CACAACATACTAAGGTGAGTAACCATGGCTGAAATGCAGGATTACAAGCAAAGCCTCAAATATGAGACTT
TCTCTTATCTTCCACCCATGAACGCGGAACGCATCCGCGCTCAAATCAAGTACGCAATTGCTCAAGGCTG
GAGCCCCGGCATTGAGCACGTAGAAGTGAAAAACTCCATGAACCAATATTGGTACATGTGGAAACTTCCC
TTCTTCGGCGAACAAAATGTCGACAACGTGTTGGCTGAAATTGAAGCGTGTCGTAGTGCGTATCCAACAC
ACCAGGTCAAACTGGTGGCTTATGACAACTATGCGCAAAGCTTAGGTCTGGCCTTCGTGGTCTACCGCGG
CAACTAAAGCGGTTAAGATCCGGCTGCTAACAAAGCCCGAAAGGAAGCTGAGTTGGCTGCTGCCACCGCT
GAGCAATAACTAGCATAACCCCTTGGGGCCTCTAAACGGGTCTTGAGGGGTTTTTTGCTGAAAGGAGGAA
CTATATCCGGATATCCACAGGACGGGTGTGGTCGCCATGATCGCGTAGTCGATAGTGGCTCCAAGTAGCG
AAGCGAGCAGGACTGGGCGGCGGCCAAAGCGGTCGGACAGTGCTCCGAGAACGGGTGCGCATAGAAATTG
CATCAACGCATATAGCGCTAGCAGCACGCCATAGTGACTGGCGATGCTGTCGGAATGGACGATATCCCGC
AAGAGGCCCGGCAGTACCGGCATAACCAAGCCTATGCCTACAGCATCCAGGGTGACGGTGCCGAGGATGA
CGATGAGCGCATTGTTAGATTTCATACACGGTGCCTGACTGCGTTAGCAATTTAACTGTGATAAACTACC
GCATTAAAGCTTATCGATGATAAGCTGTCAAACATGAGAATTCTTGAAGACGAAAGGGCCTCGTGATACG
CCTATTTTTATAGGTTAATGTCATGATAATAATGGTTTCTTAGACGTCAGGTGGCACTTTTCGGGGAAAT
GTGCGCGGAACCCCTATTTGTTTATTTTTCTAAATACATTCAAATATGTATCCGCTCATGAGACAATAAC
CCTGATAAATGCTTCAATAATATTGAAAAAGGAAGAGTATGAGTATTCAACATTTCCGTGTCGCCCTTAT
TCCCTTTTTTGCGGCATTTTGCCTTCCTGTTTTTGCTCACCCAGAAACGCTGGTGAAAGTAAAAGATGCT
GAAGATCAGTTGGGTGCACGAGTGGGTTACATCGAACTGGATCTCAACAGCGGTAAGATCCTTGAGAGTT
TTCGCCCCGAAGAACGTTTTCCAATGATGAGCACTTTTAAAGTTCTGCTATGTGGCGCGGTATTATCCCG
TGTTGACGCCGGGCAAGAGCAACTCGGTCGCCGCATACACTATTCTCAGAATGACTTGGTTGAGTACTCA
CCAGTCACAGAAAAGCATCTTACGGATGGCATGACAGTAAGAGAATTATGCAGTGCTGCCATAACCATGA
GTGATAACACTGCGGCCAACTTACTTCTGACAACGATCGGAGGACCGAAGGAGCTAACCGCTTTTTTGCA
CAACATGGGGGATCATGTAACTCGCCTTGATCGTTGGGAACCGGAGCTGAATGAAGCCATACCAAACGAC
GAGCGTGACACCACGATGCCTGCAGCAATGGCAACAACGTTGCGCAAACTATTAACTGGCGAACTACTTA
CTCTAGCTTCCCGGCAACAATTAATAGACTGGATGGAGGCGGATAAAGTTGCAGGACCACTTCTGCGCTC
GGCCCTTCCGGCTGGCTGGTTTATTGCTGATAAATCTGGAGCCGGTGAGCGTGGCTCTCGCGGTATCATT
GCAGCACTGGGGCCAGATGGTAAGCCCTCCCGTATCGTAGTTATCTACACGACGGGGAGTCAGGCAACTA
TGGATGAACGAAATAGACAGATCGCTGAGATAGGTGCCTCACTGATTAAGCATTGGTAACTGTCAGACCA
AGTTTACTCATATATACTTTAGATTGATTTAAAACTTCATTTTTAATTTAAAAGGATCTAGGTGAAGATC
CTTTTTGATAATCTCATGACCAAAATCCCTTAACGTGAGTTTTCGTTCCACTGAGCGTCAGACCCCGTAG
AAAAGATCAAAGGATCTTCTTGAGATCCTTTTTTTCTGCGCGTAATCTGCTGCTTGCAAACAAAAAAACC
ACCGCTACCAGCGGTGGTTTGTTTGCCGGATCAAGAGCTACCAACTCTTTTTCCGAAGGTAACTGGCTTC
AGCAGAGCGCAGATACCAAATACTGTCCTTCTAGTGTAGCCGTAGTTAGGCCACCACTTCAAGAACTCTG
TAGCACCGCCTACATACCTCGCTCTGCTAATCCTGTTACCAGTGGCTGCTGCCAGTGGCGATAAGTCGTG
TCTTACCGGGTTGGACTCAAGACGATAGTTACCGGATAAGGCGCAGCGGTCGGGCTGAACGGGGGGTTCG
TGCACACAGCCCAGCTTGGAGCGAACGACCTACACCGAACTGAGATACCTACAGCGTGAGCTATGAGAAA
GCGCCACGCTTCCCGAAGGGAGAAAGGCGGACAGGTATCCGGTAAGCGGCAGGGTCGGAACAGGAGAGCG
CACGAGGGAGCTTCCAGGGGGAAACGCCTGGTATCTTTATAGTCCTGTCGGGTTTCGCCACCTCTGACTT
GAGCGTCGATTTTTGTGATGCTCGTCAGGGGGGCGGAGCCTATGGAAAAACGCCAGCAACGCGGCCTTTT
TACGGTTCCTGGCCTTTTGCTGGCCTTTTGCTCACATGTTCTTTCCTGCGTTATCCCCTGATTCTGTGGA
TAACCGTATTACCGCCTTTGAGTGAGCTGATACCGCTCGCCGCAGCCGAACGACCGAGCGCAGCGAGTCA
GTGAGCGAGGAAGCGGAAGAGCGCCTGATGCGGTATTTTCTCCTTACGCATCTGTGCGGTATTTCACACC
GCAATGGTGCACTCTCAGTACAATCTGCTCTGATGCCGCATAGTTAAGCCAGTATACACTCCGCTATCGC
TACGTGACTGGGTCATGGCTGCGCCCCGACACCCGCCAACACCCGCTGACGCGCCCTGACGGGCTTGTCT
GCTCCCGGCATCCGCTTACAGACAAGCTGTGACCGCCTCCGGGAGCTGCATGTGTCAGAGGTTTTCACCG
TCATCACCGAAACGCGCGAGGCAGCTGCGGTAAAGCTCATCAGCGTGGTCGTGAAGCGATTCACAGATGT
CTGCCTGTTCATCCGCGTCCAGCTCGTTGAGTTTCTCCAGAAGCGTTAATGTCTGGCTTCTGATAAAGCG
GGCCATGTTAAGGGCGGTTTTTTCCTGTTTGGTCACTGATGCCTCCGTGTAAGGGGGATTTCTGTTCATG
GGGGTAATGATACCGATGAAACGAGAGAGGATGCTCACGATACGGGTTACTGATGATGAACATGCCCGGT
TACTGGAACGTTGTGAGGGTAAACAACTGGCGGTATGGATGCGGCGGGACCAGAGAAAAATCACTCAGGG
TCAATGCCAGCGCTTCGTTAATACAGATGTAGGTGTTCCACAGGGTAGCCAGCAGCATCCTGCGATGCAG
ATCCGGAACATAATGGTGCAGGGCGCTGACTTCCGCGTTTCCAGACTTTACGAAACACGGAAACCGAAGA
CCATTCATGTTGTTGCTCAGGTCGCAGACGTTTTGCAGCAGCAGTCGCTTCACGTTCGCTCGCGTATCGG
TGATTCATTCTGCTAACCAGTAAGGCAACCCCGCCAGCCTAGCCGGGTCCTCAACGACAGGAGCACGATC
ATGCGCACCCGTGGCCAGGACCCAACGCTGCCCGAGATGCGCCGCGTGCGGCTGCTGGAGATGGCGGACG
CGATGGATATGTTCTGCCAAGGGTTGGTTTGCGCATTCACAGTTCTCCGCAAGAATTGATTGGCTCCAAT
TCTTGGAGTGGTGAATCCGTTAGCGAGGTGCCGCCGGCTTCCATTCAGGTCGAGGTGGCCCGGCTCCATG
CACCGCGACGCAACGCGGGGAGGCAGACAAGGTATAGGGCGGCGCCTACAATCCATGCCAACCCGTTCCA
TGTGCTCGCCGAGGCGGCATAAATCGCCGTGACGATCAGCGGTCCAATGATCGAAGTTAGGCTGGTAAGA
GCCGCGAGCGATCCTTGAAGCTGTCCCTGATGGTCGTCATCTACCTGCCTGGACAGCATGGCCTGCAACG
CGGGCATCCCGATGCCGCCGGAAGCGAGAAGAATCATAATGGGGAAGGCCATCCAGCCTCGCGTCGCGAA
CGCCAGCAAGACGTAGCCCAGCGCGTCGGCCGCCATGCCGGCGATAATGGCCTGCTTCTCGCCGAAACGT
TTGGTGGCGGGACCAGTGACGAAGGCTTGAGCGAGGGCGTGCAAGATTCCGAATACCGCAAGCGACAGGC
CGATCATCGTCGCGCTCCAGCGAAAGCGGTCCTCGCCGAAAATGACCCAGAGCGCTGCCGGCACCTGTCC
TACGAGTTGCATGATAAAGAAGACAGTCATAAGTGCGGCGACGATAGTCATGCCCCGCGCCCACCGGAAG
GAGCTGACTGGGTTGAAGGCTCTCAAGGGCATCGGTCGACGCTCTCCCTTATGCGACTCCTGCATTAGGA
AGCAGCCCAGTAGTAGGTTGAGGCCGTTGAGCACCGCCGCCGCAAGGAATGGTGCATGCAAGGAGATGGC
GCCCAACAGTCCCCCGGCCACGGGGCCTGCCACCATACCCACGCCGAAACAAGCGCTCATGAGCCCGAAG
TGGCGAGCCCGATCTTCCCCATCGGTGATGTCGGCGATATAGGCGCCAGCAACCGCACCTGTGGCGCCGG
TGATGCCGGCCACGATGCGTCCGGCGTAGAGGATCGAGATCTCGATCCCGCGAAAT
Features (pLannotate 1.2.2; 16 found; start..end, strand, type, name):
      1..19      +  promoter       T7 promoter: promoter for bacteriophage T7 RNA polymerase
     51..73      +  RBS            RBS: efficient ribosome binding site from bacteriophage T7 gene 10 (Olins and Rangwala, 1989)
     86..1501    +  CDS            cbbL: RBL1_HALNC - Experimental evidence at protein level: Swiss-Prot protein existence level 1. Alpha-carboxysomes are able to assemble in the absence of RuBisCO, unlike beta-carboxysomes. The RuBisCO large subunit is required for enzyme integration into carboxysomes; replacing it with the carboxysomally targeted gene (Tcr_0838, AC Q31HD9) of H.crungenus places RuBisCO in the carboxysome, while the non-carboxysomal large subunit of H.crungenus (Tcr_0427, AC Q31IK0) is not incorporated in the carboxysome. From Halothiobacillus neapolitanus (strain ATCC 23641 / c2) (Thiobacillus neapolitanus).
   1502..1525    +  CDS            Strep-Tag II: peptide that binds Strep-Tactin®, an engineered form of streptavidin
   1565..1894    +  CDS            cbbS: RBS_HALNC - Also known as rbcS. Experimental evidence at protein level: Swiss-Prot protein existence level 1. RuBisCO catalyzes two reactions: the carboxylation of D- ribulose 1,5-bisphosphate, the primary event in carbon dioxide fixation, as well as the oxidative fragmentation of the pentose substrate. Both reactions occur simultaneously and in competition at the same active site (Ref.3, PubMed:18258595, PubMed:18974784). There are estimated to be 270 RuBisCO heterohexadecamers per carboxysome (Ref.6). From Halothiobacillus neapolitanus (strain ATCC 23641 / c2) (Thiobacillus neapolitanus).
   1913..1962    +  CDS            SET1 (fragment): solubility-enhancement tag derived from T7 phage gene 10B
   1970..2017    +  terminator     T7 terminator: transcription terminator for bacteriophage T7 RNA polymerase
   2043..2335    -  CDS            TcR (fragment): tetracycline efflux protein; tet; confers resistance to tetracycline
   2383..2411    -  promoter       tet promoter: E. coli promoter for tetracycline efflux protein gene
   2524..2628    +  promoter       AmpR promoter: bla
   2629..3486    +  CDS            bla: BLAT_ECOLX - Experimental evidence at protein level: Swiss-Prot protein existence level 1. TEM-type are the most prevalent beta-lactamases in enterobacteria; they hydrolyze the beta-lactam bond in susceptible beta-lactam antibiotics, thus conferring resistance to penicillins and cephalosporins. TEM-3 and TEM-4 are capable of hydrolyzing cefotaxime and ceftazidime. TEM-5 is capable of hydrolyzing ceftazidime. TEM-6 is capable of hydrolyzing ceftazidime and aztreonam. TEM-8/CAZ-2, TEM- 16/CAZ-7 and TEM-24/CAZ-6 are markedly active against ceftazidime. IRT- 4 shows resistance to beta-lactamase in
   3660..4248    +  rep_origin     ori: high-copy-number ColE1/pMB1/pBR322/pUC origin of replication
   4434..4573    -  misc_feature   bom: basis of mobility region from pBR322
   4675..4866    -  CDS            rop: Rop protein, which maintains plasmids at low copy number; rop
   4883..5263    +  CDS            YPB1_ECOLX: Protein predicted: Swiss-Prot protein existence level 4. From Escherichia coli.
   5505..6405    -  CDS            TcR (fragment): tetracycline efflux protein; tet; confers resistance to tetracycline
