[The description below was written by a language model from this plasmid's Addgene catalogue record and pLannotate feature annotations shown in this document.]
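Description:
pBz15_Strep_Rubisco is a 6,426 bp bacterial expression plasmid built on a modified Novagen pET-14b backbone. It produces wild-type Form IA Rubisco from the chemoautotroph Halothiobacillus neapolitanus. The backbone's built-in His-tag and thrombin recognition site were removed and BsaI sites were added for Golden Gate assembly; these sites were destroyed when the insert was cloned. The plasmid replicates in E. coli through a ColE1/pBR322-type origin, flanked by the bom and rop regions inherited from pBR322. The catalogue lists it as high copy even though rop is annotated. Selection is with ampicillin through the bla beta-lactamase gene under its own promoter. The annotated tetracycline-resistance sequences are only fragments left over from the pBR322 lineage, interrupted by the expression cassette, and are not listed as a usable marker. A short hit to a T7 gene 10B-derived tag just upstream of the terminator is probably residual backbone sequence rather than part of the expressed proteins.

The roughly 1.8 kb insert is a bicistronic cassette driven by a T7 promoter and the phage T7 gene 10 ribosome binding site. The large subunit gene cbbL comes first and is fused directly at its C terminus to a Strep-tag II. After a short intergenic gap comes the untagged small subunit gene cbbS, followed by a T7 terminator. Transcription needs a host that supplies T7 RNA polymerase. Co-expressing both subunits should allow the holoenzyme to assemble, and the tag on CbbL allows it to be purified on Strep-Tactin resin. The associated publication concerns multivalent interactions between CsoS2 and Rubisco in alpha-carboxysome formation, which suggests the plasmid serves as a source of purified wild-type enzyme for binding and assembly studies.
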