Addgene plasmid #140839: pBz15_Strep_Rubisco
Purpose: wild-type Halothiobacillus neapolitanus Form I Rubisco with StrepII tag (CbbL-StrepII, CbbS), pET-14b backbone
Depositing lab: David Savage. Depositing organization: University of California, Berkeley. Publication: Multivalent interactions between CsoS2 and Rubisco mediate alpha-carboxysome formation. Oltrogge LM, Chaijarasphong T, Chen AW, Bolin ER, Marqusee S, Savage DF. Nat Struct Mol Biol. 2020 Mar;27(3):281-287. doi: 10.1038/s41594-020-0387-7. Epub 2020 Mar 2. PubMed 32123388.
Backbone
  Vector backbone: pET-14b
  Backbone manufacturer: Novagen
  Backbone size w/o insert (bp): 4614
  Total vector size (bp): 6426
  Modifications to backbone: elimination of built-in His-tag and thrombin recognition site; introduction of BsaI sites for Golden Gate assembly
  Vector type: Bacterial Expression
Growth in bacteria
  Bacterial resistance: Ampicillin, 100 μg/mL
  Growth temperature: 37°C
  Growth strain: DH5alpha
  Copy number: High Copy
Gene/Insert
  Gene/Insert name: Form IA Rubisco; CbbL, CbbS
  Species: Halothiobacillus neapolitanus
  Insert size (bp): 1818
  GenBank ID: AAC32549.1 AAC32550.1
  Promoter: T7
  Tag / fusion protein: Strep II (C terminal on insert)
  Cloning method: Restriction Enzyme; 5′ cloning site BsaI (destroyed during cloning); 3′ cloning site BsaI (destroyed during cloning)
  Sequencing primers: 5′ T7 forward; 3′ T7 reverse
Terms and licenses: Academic/Nonprofit Terms; Industry Terms: Not Available to Industry
How to cite: pBz15_Strep_Rubisco was a gift from David Savage (Addgene plasmid # 140839 ; http://n2t.net/addgene:140839 ; RRID:Addgene_140839)
